Addgene plasmid #105289: VAMP2-pHuji
Purpose: VAMP2 tagged with pH-sensitive red fluorescent protein pHuji
Depositing lab: Justin Taraska. Publication: Semisynthetic fluorescent pH sensors for imaging exocytosis and endocytosis. Martineau M, Somasundaram A, Grimm JB, Gruber TD, Choquet D, Taraska JW, Lavis LD, Perrais D. Nat Commun. 2017 Nov 10;8(1):1412. doi: 10.1038/s41467-017-01752-5. PubMed 29123102.
Backbone
  Vector backbone: pmCherry-N1
  Backbone manufacturer: Clontech
  Total vector size (bp): 5063
  Modifications to backbone: mCherry replaced with mApple; K163Y mutation to convert to pHuji
  Vector type: Mammalian Expression
  Selectable markers: Neomycin (select with G418)
Growth in bacteria
  Bacterial resistance: Kanamycin, 50 μg/mL
  Growth temperature: 37°C
  Growth strain: DH5alpha
  Copy number: Unknown
Gene/Insert
  Gene/Insert name: VAMP2 (alt name: vesicle-associated membrane protein)
  Species: R. norvegicus (rat)
  Entrez Gene: Vamp2 (a.k.a. RATVAMPB, RATVAMPIR, SYB, Syb2)
  Tag / fusion protein: pHuji (C terminal on insert)
Terms and licenses: Academic/Nonprofit Terms; Industry Terms: Not Available to Industry
How to cite: VAMP2-pHuji was a gift from Justin Taraska (Addgene plasmid # 105289 ; http://n2t.net/addgene:105289 ; RRID:Addgene_105289)
