[The description below was written by a language model from this plasmid's Addgene catalogue record and pLannotate feature annotations shown in this document.]
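Description:
VAMP2-pHuji is a 5,063 bp mammalian expression plasmid built on the Clontech pmCherry-N1 backbone, in which the original mCherry was replaced with mApple and then converted to the pH-sensitive red fluorescent protein pHuji by a K163Y mutation. It replicates in E. coli through a high-copy ColE1/pUC-type origin and also carries an f1 phage origin. A single NeoR/KanR (Tn5 aminoglycoside phosphotransferase) gene serves both hosts. A bacterial bla-type promoter drives it for kanamycin selection, and the adjacent SV40 enhancer/early promoter drives it in mammalian cells for G418 selection of stable lines, with an HSV TK polyadenylation signal downstream. The short large T antigen, ble and bGH poly(A) fragments in the automated annotation look like backbone remnants or partial matches rather than functional parts.

The expression cassette uses the human CMV immediate-early enhancer and promoter to transcribe rat VAMP2 (synaptobrevin-2). The annotation tool matched this coding sequence to the human Swiss-Prot entry, but the catalogue lists the species as rat. VAMP2 is joined through a short stretch of residual multiple cloning site to pHuji at its C terminus, and the transcript is terminated by the SV40 poly(A) signal. VAMP2 is a vesicular SNARE anchored by a C-terminal transmembrane segment, so a C-terminal tag lies in the vesicle lumen. There the acid-sensitive pHuji is quenched by the low pH and brightens when fusion exposes it to the neutral extracellular medium, then dims again after endocytosis and reacidification. The construct therefore serves as a red reporter for live imaging of exocytosis and endocytosis in transfected cells, consistent with the associated study on pH sensors for these processes.
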