Features (pLannotate 1.2.2; 17 found; start..end, strand, type, name):
      1..304     +  enhancer       CMV enhancer: human cytomegalovirus immediate early enhancer
    305..508     +  promoter       CMV promoter: human cytomegalovirus (CMV) immediate early promoter
    531..567     +  misc_feature   MCS (fragment): multiple cloning site
    574..921     +  CDS            VAMP2: VAMP2_HUMAN - Also known as SYB2. Experimental evidence at protein level: Swiss-Prot protein existence level 1. Involved in the targeting and/or fusion of transport vesicles to their target membrane (By similarity). Major SNARE protein of synaptic vesicles which mediates fusion of synaptic vesicles to release neurotransmitters. Essential for fast vesicular exocytosis and activity-dependent neurotransmitter release as well as fast endocytosis that mediates rapid reuse of synaptic vesicles (By similarity) (PubMed:30929742). Modulates the gating characteristics of the delayed rectifier voltage-de
    924..950     +  misc_feature   MCS (fragment): multiple cloning site
    958..1665    +  CDS            pHuji: pHuji is a basic (constitutively fluorescent) red fluorescent protein published in 2014, derived from Discosoma sp.. It has high acid sensitivity.
   1685..1768    +  CDS            large T antigen (fragment): large T antigen from SV40 (simian virus 40)
   1791..1912    +  polyA_signal   SV40 poly(A) signal: SV40 polyadenylation signal
   1946..2374    -  rep_origin     f1 ori (sequence partly withheld): f1 bacteriophage origin of replication; arrow indicates direction of (+) strand synthesis
   2401..2505    +  promoter       AmpR promoter: bla
   2507..2864    +  promoter       SV40 promoter: SV40 enhancer and early promoter
   2899..3693    +  CDS            NeoR/KanR: aminoglycoside phosphotransferase from Tn5; aph(3')-II (or nptII); confers resistance to neomycin, kanamycin, and G418 (Geneticin®)
   3714..3866    +  CDS            ble (fragment): BLE_KLEPN - Experimental evidence at protein level: Swiss-Prot protein existence level 1. Binding protein with a strong affinity to the bleomycin family of antibiotics. Binds to CL990; an antimitotic-antibiotic compound. From Klebsiella pneumoniae.
   3925..3972    +  polyA_signal   HSV TK poly(A) signal: herpes simplex virus thymidine kinase polyadenylation signal (Cole and Stacy, 1985)
   4063..4079    -  polyA_signal   bGH poly(A) signal (fragment): bovine growth hormone polyadenylation signal
   4301..4889    +  rep_origin     ori: high-copy-number ColE1/pMB1/pBR322/pUC origin of replication
   5004..5063    +  enhancer       CMV enhancer (fragment): human cytomegalovirus immediate early enhancer
>Addgene plasmid #105289 | VAMP2-pHuji | addgene full sequence | sequence record 211128 | Addgene NGS Result
CGTTACATAACTTACGGTAAATGGCCCGCCTGGCTGACCGCCCAACGACCCCCGCCCATTGACGTCAATA
ATGACGTATGTTCCCATAGTAACGCCAATAGGGACTTTCCATTGACGTCAATGGGTGGAGTATTTACGGT
AAACTGCCCACTTGGCAGTACATCAAGTGTATCATATGCCAAGTACGCCCCCTATTGACGTCAATGACGG
TAAATGGCCCGCCTGGCATTATGCCCAGTACATGACCTTATGGGACTTTCCTACTTGGCAGTACATCTAC
GTATTAGTCATCGCTATTACCATGGTGATGCGGTTTTGGCAGTACATCAATGGGCGTGGATAGCGGTTTG
ACTCACGGGGATTTCCAAGTCTCCACCCCATTGACGTCAATGGGAGTTTGTTTTGGCACCAAAATCAACG
GGACTTTCCAAAATGTCGTAACAACTCCGCCCCATTGACGCAAATGGGCGGTAGGCGTGTACGGTGGGAG
GTCTATATAAGCAGAGCTGGTTTAGTGAACCGTCAGATCCGCTAGCGCTACCGGACTCAGATCTCGAGCT
CAAGCTTGCCACCATGTCGGCTACCGCTGCCACCGTCCCGCCTGCCGCCCCGGCCGGCGAGGGTGGCCCC
CCTGCACCTCCTCCAAATCTTACCAGTAACAGGAGACTGCAGCAGACCCAGGCCCAGGTGGATGAGGTGG
TGGACATCATGAGGGTGAATGTGGACAAGGTCCTGGAGCGAGACCAGAAGCTATCGGAACTGGATGATCG
CGCAGATGCCCTCCAGGCAGGGGCCTCCCAGTTTGAAACAAGTGCAGCCAAGCTCAAGCGCAAATACTGG
TGGAAAAACCTCAAGATGATGATCATCTTGGGAGTGATTTGCGCCATCATCCTCATCATCATCATCGTTT
ACTTCAGCACTGGGGTACCGCGGGCCCGGGATCCACCGGTCGCCACCATGGTGAGCAAGGGCGAGGAGAA
TAACATGGCCATCATCAAGGAGTTCATGCGCTTCAAGGTGCACATGGAGGGCTCCGTGAACGGCCACGAG
TTCGAGATCGAGGGCGAGGGCGAGGGCCGCCCCTACGAGGCCTTTCAGACCGCTAAGCTGAAGGTGACCA
AGGGTGGCCCCCTGCCCTTCGCCTGGGACATCCTGTCCCCTCAGTTCATGTACGGCTCCAAGGTCTACAT
TAAGCACCCAGCCGACATCCCCGACTACTTCAAGCTGTCCTTCCCCGAGGGCTTCAGGTGGGAGCGCGTG
ATGAACTTCGAGGACGGCGGCATTATTCACGTTAACCAGGACTCCTCCCTGCAGGACGGCGTGTTCATCT
ACAAGGTGAAGCTGCGCGGCACCAACTTCCCCTCCGACGGCCCCGTAATGCAGAAGAAGACCATGGGCTG
GGAGGCCTCCGAGGAGCGGATGTACCCCGAGGACGGCGCCCTGTACAGCGAGATCAAGAAGAGGCTGAAG
CTGAAGGACGGCGGCCACTACGCCGCCGAGGTCAAGACCACCTACAAGGCCAAGAAGCCCGTGCAGCTGC
CCGGCGCCTACATCGTCGACATCAAGTTGGACATCGTGTCCCACAACGAGGACTACACCATCGTGGAACA
GTACGAACGCGCCGAGGGCCGCCACTCCACCGGCGGCATGGACGAGCTGTACAAGTAAAGCGGCCGCGAC
TCTAGATCATAATCAGCCATACCACATTTGTAGAGGTTTTACTTGCTTTAAAAAACCTCCCACACCTCCC
CCTGAACCTGAAACATAAAATGAATGCAATTGTTGTTGTTAACTTGTTTATTGCAGCTTATAATGGTTAC
AAATAAAGCAATAGCATCACAAATTTCACAAATAAAGCATTTTTTTCACTGCATTCTAGTTGTGGTTTGT
CCAAACTCATCAATGTATCTTAAGGCGTAAATTGTAAGCGTTAATATTTTGTTAAAATTCGCGTTAAATT
TTTGTTAAATCAGCTCATTTTTTAACCAATAGGCCGAAATCGGCAAAATCCCTTATAAATCAAAAGAATA
GACCGAGATAGGGT
[37 nt withheld, positions 2045-2081]
AAAGAACGTGGACTCCAACGTCAAAGG
[49 nt withheld, positions 2109-2157]
T
[91 nt withheld, positions 2159-2249]
G
[124 nt withheld, positions 2251-2374]
CAGGTGGCACTTTTCGGGGAAATGTGCGCGGAACCCCTATTTGTTTATTTTTCTAAATACATTCAAATAT
GTATCCGCTCATGAGACAATAACCCTGATAAATGCTTCAATAATATTGAAAAAGGAAGAGTCCTGAGGCG
GAAAGAACCAGCTGTGGAATGTGTGTCAGTTAGGGTGTGGAAAGTCCCCAGGCTCCCCAGCAGGCAGAAG
TATGCAAAGCATGCATCTCAATTAGTCAGCAACCAGGTGTGGAAAGTCCCCAGGCTCCCCAGCAGGCAGA
AGTATGCAAAGCATGCATCTCAATTAGTCAGCAACCATAGTCCCGCCCCTAACTCCGCCCATCCCGCCCC
TAACTCCGCCCAGTTCCGCCCATTCTCCGCCCCATGGCTGACTAATTTTTTTTATTTATGCAGAGGCCGA
GGCCGCCTCGGCCTCTGAGCTATTCCAGAAGTAGTGAGGAGGCTTTTTTGGAGGCCTAGGCTTTTGCAAA
GATCGATCAAGAGACAGGATGAGGATCGTTTCGCATGATTGAACAAGATGGATTGCACGCAGGTTCTCCG
GCCGCTTGGGTGGAGAGGCTATTCGGCTATGACTGGGCACAACAGACAATCGGCTGCTCTGATGCCGCCG
TGTTCCGGCTGTCAGCGCAGGGGCGCCCGGTTCTTTTTGTCAAGACCGACCTGTCCGGTGCCCTGAATGA
ACTGCAAGACGAGGCAGCGCGGCTATCGTGGCTGGCCACGACGGGCGTTCCTTGCGCAGCTGTGCTCGAC
GTTGTCACTGAAGCGGGAAGGGACTGGCTGCTATTGGGCGAAGTGCCGGGGCAGGATCTCCTGTCATCTC
ACCTTGCTCCTGCCGAGAAAGTATCCATCATGGCTGATGCAATGCGGCGGCTGCATACGCTTGATCCGGC
TACCTGCCCATTCGACCACCAAGCGAAACATCGCATCGAGCGAGCACGTACTCGGATGGAAGCCGGTCTT
GTCGATCAGGATGATCTGGACGAAGAGCATCAGGGGCTCGCGCCAGCCGAACTGTTCGCCAGGCTCAAGG
CGAGCATGCCCGACGGCGAGGATCTCGTCGTGACCCATGGCGATGCCTGCTTGCCGAATATCATGGTGGA
AAATGGCCGCTTTTCTGGATTCATCGACTGCGGCCGGCTGGGTGTGGCGGACCGCTATCAGGACATAGCG
TTGGCTACCCGTGATATTGCTGAAGAGCTTGGCGGCGAATGGGCTGACCGCTTCCTCGTGCTTTACGGTA
TCGCCGCTCCCGATTCGCAGCGCATCGCCTTCTATCGCCTTCTTGACGAGTTCTTCTGAGCGGGACTCTG
GGGTTCGAAATGACCGACCAAGCGACGCCCAACCTGCCATCACGAGATTTCGATTCCACCGCCGCCTTCT
ATGAAAGGTTGGGCTTCGGAATCGTTTTCCGGGACGCCGGCTGGATGATCCTCCAGCGCGGGGATCTCAT
GCTGGAGTTCTTCGCCCACCCTAGGGGGAGGCTAACTGAAACACGGAAGGAGACAATACCGGAAGGAACC
CGCGCTATGACGGCAATAAAAAGACAGAATAAAACGCACGGTGTTGGGTCGTTTGTTCATAAACGCGGGG
TTCGGTCCCAGGGCTGGCACTCTGTCGATACCCCACCGAGACCCCATTGGGGCCAATACGCCCGCGTTTC
TTCCTTTTCCCCACCCCACCCCCCAAGTTCGGGTGAAGGCCCAGGGCTCGCAGCCAACGTCGGGGCGGCA
GGCCCTGCCATAGCCTCAGGTTACTCATATATACTTTAGATTGATTTAAAACTTCATTTTTAATTTAAAA
GGATCTAGGTGAAGATCCTTTTTGATAATCTCATGACCAAAATCCCTTAACGTGAGTTTTCGTTCCACTG
AGCGTCAGACCCCGTAGAAAAGATCAAAGGATCTTCTTGAGATCCTTTTTTTCTGCGCGTAATCTGCTGC
TTGCAAACAAAAAAACCACCGCTACCAGCGGTGGTTTGTTTGCCGGATCAAGAGCTACCAACTCTTTTTC
CGAAGGTAACTGGCTTCAGCAGAGCGCAGATACCAAATACTGTTCTTCTAGTGTAGCCGTAGTTAGGCCA
CCACTTCAAGAACTCTGTAGCACCGCCTACATACCTCGCTCTGCTAATCCTGTTACCAGTGGCTGCTGCC
AGTGGCGATAAGTCGTGTCTTACCGGGTTGGACTCAAGACGATAGTTACCGGATAAGGCGCAGCGGTCGG
GCTGAACGGGGGGTTCGTGCACACAGCCCAGCTTGGAGCGAACGACCTACACCGAACTGAGATACCTACA
GCGTGAGCTATGAGAAAGCGCCACGCTTCCCGAAGGGAGAAAGGCGGACAGGTATCCGGTAAGCGGCAGG
GTCGGAACAGGAGAGCGCACGAGGGAGCTTCCAGGGGGAAACGCCTGGTATCTTTATAGTCCTGTCGGGT
TTCGCCACCTCTGACTTGAGCGTCGATTTTTGTGATGCTCGTCAGGGGGGCGGAGCCTATGGAAAAACGC
CAGCAACGCGGCCTTTTTACGGTTCCTGGCCTTTTGCTGGCCTTTTGCTCACATGTTCTTTCCTGCGTTA
TCCCCTGATTCTGTGGATAACCGTATTACCGCCATGCATTAGTTATTAATAGTAATCAATTACGGGGTCA
TTAGTTCATAGCCCATATATGGAGTTCCG
