LOCUS       Exported 5063 bp ds-DNA circular SYN 04-DEC-2017
DEFINITION  synthetic circular DNA
ACCESSION   .
VERSION     .
KEYWORDS    VAMP2-pHuji
SOURCE      synthetic DNA construct
  ORGANISM  synthetic DNA construct
REFERENCE   1 (bases 1 to 5063)
  AUTHORS   Justin Taraska
  TITLE     Direct Submission
  JOURNAL   Exported Tuesday, Mar 20, 2018 from SnapGene 3.3.4
            http://www.snapgene.com
FEATURES             Location/Qualifiers
     source          1..5063
                     /organism="synthetic DNA construct"
                     /mol_type="other DNA"
     promoter        212..415
                     /label=CMV promoter
                     /note="human cytomegalovirus (CMV) immediate early
                     promoter"
     CDS             481..828
                     /codon_start=1
                     /label=VAMP2
                     /translation="MSATAATVPPAAPAGEGGPPAPPPNLTSNRRLQQTQAQVDEVVDI
                     MRVNVDKVLERDQKLSELDDRADALQAGASQFETSAAKLKRKYWWKNLKMMIILGVICA
                     IILIIIIVYFST"
     CDS             865..1572
                     /codon_start=1
                     /product="photostable monomeric derivative of DsRed (Shaner
                     et al., 2008) mapple K163Y"
                     /label=pHuji
                     /note="mammalian codon-optimized"
                     /translation="MVSKGEENNMAIIKEFMRFKVHMEGSVNGHEFEIEGEGEGRPYEA
                     FQTAKLKVTKGGPLPFAWDILSPQFMYGSKVYIKHPADIPDYFKLSFPEGFRWERVMNF
                     EDGGIIHVNQDSSLQDGVFIYKVKLRGTNFPSDGPVMQKKTMGWEASEERMYPEDGALY
                     SEIKKRLKLKDGGHYAAEVKTTYKAKKPVQLPGAYIVDIKLDIVSHNEDYTIVEQYERA
                     EGRHSTGGMDELYK"
     polyA_signal    1698..1819
                     /label=SV40 poly(A) signal
                     /note="SV40 polyadenylation signal"
     rep_origin      complement(1826..2281)
                     /direction=LEFT
                     /label=f1 ori
                     /note="f1 bacteriophage origin of replication; arrow
                     indicates direction of (+) strand synthesis"
     promoter        2308..2412
                     /gene="bla"
                     /label=AmpR promoter
     promoter        2414..2771
                     /label=SV40 promoter
                     /note="SV40 enhancer and early promoter"
     rep_origin      2622..2757
                     /label=SV40 ori
                     /note="SV40 origin of replication"
     CDS             2806..3600
                     /codon_start=1
                     /gene="aph(3')-II (or nptII)"
                     /product="aminoglycoside phosphotransferase from Tn5"
                     /label=NeoR/KanR
                     /note="confers resistance to neomycin, kanamycin, and G418
                     (Geneticin(R))"
                     /translation="MIEQDGLHAGSPAAWVERLFGYDWAQQTIGCSDAAVFRLSAQGRP
                     VLFVKTDLSGALNELQDEAARLSWLATTGVPCAAVLDVVTEAGRDWLLLGEVPGQDLLS
                     SHLAPAEKVSIMADAMRRLHTLDPATCPFDHQAKHRIERARTRMEAGLVDQDDLDEEHQ
                     GLAPAELFARLKASMPDGEDLVVTHGDACLPNIMVENGRFSGFIDCGRLGVADRYQDIA
                     LATRDIAEELGGEWADRFLVLYGIAAPDSQRIAFYRLLDEFF"
     polyA_signal    3832..3879
                     /label=HSV TK poly(A) signal
                     /note="herpes simplex virus thymidine kinase
                     polyadenylation signal (Cole and Stacy, 1985)"
     rep_origin      4208..4796
                     /direction=RIGHT
                     /label=ori
                     /note="high-copy-number ColE1/pMB1/pBR322/pUC origin of
                     replication"
     enhancer        4971..211
                     /label=CMV enhancer
                     /note="human cytomegalovirus immediate early enhancer"
ORIGIN
        1 gccaataggg actttccatt gacgtcaatg ggtggagtat ttacggtaaa ctgcccactt
       61 ggcagtacat caagtgtatc atatgccaag tacgccccct attgacgtca atgacggtaa
      121 atggcccgcc tggcattatg cccagtacat gaccttatgg gactttccta cttggcagta
      181 catctacgta ttagtcatcg ctattaccat ggtgatgcgg ttttggcagt acatcaatgg
      241 gcgtggatag cggtttgact cacggggatt tccaagtctc caccccattg acgtcaatgg
      301 gagtttgttt tggcaccaaa atcaacggga ctttccaaaa tgtcgtaaca actccgcccc
      361 attgacgcaa atgggcggta ggcgtgtacg gtgggaggtc tatataagca gagctggttt
      421 agtgaaccgt cagatccgct agcgctaccg gactcagatc tcgagctcaa gcttgccacc
      481 atgtcggcta ccgctgccac cgtcccgcct gccgccccgg ccggcgaggg tggcccccct
      541 gcacctcctc caaatcttac cagtaacagg agactgcagc agacccaggc ccaggtggat
      601 gaggtggtgg acatcatgag ggtgaatgtg gacaaggtcc tggagcggga ccagaagcta
      661 tcggaactgg atgatcgcgc agatgccctc caggcagggg cctcccagtt tgaaacaagt
      721 gcagccaagc tcaagcgcaa atactggtgg aaaaacctca agatgatgat catcttggga
      781 gtgatttgcg ccatcatcct catcatcatc atcgtttact tcagcactgg ggtaccgcgg
      841 gcccgggatc caccggtcgc caccatggtg agcaagggcg aggagaataa catggccatc
      901 atcaaggagt tcatgcgctt caaggtgcac atggagggct ccgtgaacgg ccacgagttc
      961 gagatcgagg gcgagggcga gggccgcccc tacgaggcct ttcagaccgc taagctgaag
     1021 gtgaccaagg gtggccccct gcccttcgcc tgggacatcc tgtcccctca gttcatgtac
     1081 ggctccaagg tctacattaa gcacccagcc gacatccccg actacttcaa gctgtccttc
     1141 cccgagggct tcaggtggga gcgcgtgatg aacttcgagg acggcggcat tattcacgtt
     1201 aaccaggact cctccctgca ggacggcgtg ttcatctaca aggtgaagct gcgcggcacc
     1261 aacttcccct ccgacggccc cgtaatgcag aagaagacca tgggctggga ggcctccgag
     1321 gagcggatgt accccgagga cggcgccctg tacagcgaga tcaagaagag gctgaagctg
     1381 aaggacggcg gccactacgc cgccgaggtc aagaccacct acaaggccaa gaagcccgtg
     1441 cagctgcccg gcgcctacat cgtcgacatc aagttggaca tcgtgtccca caacgaggac
     1501 tacaccatcg tggaacagta cgaacgcgcc gagggccgcc actccaccgg cggcatggac
     1561 gagctgtaca agtaaagcgg ccgcgactct agatcataat cagccatacc acatttgtag
     1621 aggttttact tgctttaaaa aacctcccac acctccccct gaacctgaaa cataaaatga
     1681 atgcaattgt tgttgttaac ttgtttattg cagcttataa tggttacaaa taaagcaata
     1741 gcatcacaaa tttcacaaat aaagcatttt tttcactgca ttctagttgt ggtttgtcca
     1801 aactcatcaa tgtatcttaa ggcgtaaatt gtaagcgtta atattttgtt aaaattcgcg
     1861 ttaaattttt gttaaatcag ctcatttttt aaccaatagg ccgaaatcgg caaaatccct
     1921 tataaatcaa aagaatagac cgagataggg ttgagtgttg ttccagtttg gaacaagagt
     1981 ccactattaa agaacgtgga ctccaacgtc aaaggnnnnn nnnnnnnnnn nnnnnnnnnn
     2041 nnnnnnnnnn nnnnnnnnnn nnnntnnnnn nnnnnnnnnn nnnnnnnnnn nnnnnnnnnn
     2101 nnnnnnnnnn nnnnnnnnnn nnnnnnnnnn nnnnnnnnnn nnnnnnnnnn nnnnnngnnn
     2161 nnnnnnnnnn nnnnnnnnnn nnnnnnnnnn nnnnnnnnnn nnnnnnnnnn nnnnnnnnnn
     2221 nnnnnnnnnn nnnnnnnnnn nnnnnnnnnn nnnnnnnnnn nnnnnnnnnn nnnnnnnnnn
     2281 ncaggtggca cttttcgggg aaatgtgcgc ggaaccccta tttgtttatt tttctaaata
     2341 cattcaaata tgtatccgct catgagacaa taaccctgat aaatgcttca ataatattga
     2401 aaaaggaaga gtcctgaggc ggaaagaacc agctgtggaa tgtgtgtcag ttagggtgtg
     2461 gaaagtcccc aggctcccca gcaggcagaa gtatgcaaag catgcatctc aattagtcag
     2521 caaccaggtg tggaaagtcc ccaggctccc cagcaggcag aagtatgcaa agcatgcatc
     2581 tcaattagtc agcaaccata gtcccgcccc taactccgcc catcccgccc ctaactccgc
     2641 ccagttccgc ccattctccg ccccatggct gactaatttt ttttatttat gcagaggccg
     2701 aggccgcctc ggcctctgag ctattccaga agtagtgagg aggctttttt ggaggcctag
     2761 gcttttgcaa agatcgatca agagacagga tgaggatcgt ttcgcatgat tgaacaagat
     2821 ggattgcacg caggttctcc ggccgcttgg gtggagaggc tattcggcta tgactgggca
     2881 caacagacaa tcggctgctc tgatgccgcc gtgttccggc tgtcagcgca ggggcgcccg
     2941 gttctttttg tcaagaccga cctgtccggt gccctgaatg aactgcaaga cgaggcagcg
     3001 cggctatcgt ggctggccac gacgggcgtt ccttgcgcag ctgtgctcga cgttgtcact
     3061 gaagcgggaa gggactggct gctattgggc gaagtgccgg ggcaggatct cctgtcatct
     3121 caccttgctc ctgccgagaa agtatccatc atggctgatg caatgcggcg gctgcatacg
     3181 cttgatccgg ctacctgccc attcgaccac caagcgaaac atcgcatcga gcgagcacgt
     3241 actcggatgg aagccggtct tgtcgatcag gatgatctgg acgaagagca tcaggggctc
     3301 gcgccagccg aactgttcgc caggctcaag gcgagcatgc ccgacggcga ggatctcgtc
     3361 gtgacccatg gcgatgcctg cttgccgaat atcatggtgg aaaatggccg cttttctgga
     3421 ttcatcgact gtggccggct gggtgtggcg gaccgctatc aggacatagc gttggctacc
     3481 cgtgatattg ctgaagagct tggcggcgaa tgggctgacc gcttcctcgt gctttacggt
     3541 atcgccgctc ccgattcgca gcgcatcgcc ttctatcgcc ttcttgacga gttcttctga
     3601 gcgggactct ggggttcgaa atgaccgacc aagcgacgcc caacctgcca tcacgagatt
     3661 tcgattccac cgccgccttc tatgaaaggt tgggcttcgg aatcgttttc cgggacgccg
     3721 gctggatgat cctccagcgc ggggatctca tgctggagtt cttcgcccac cctaggggga
     3781 ggctaactga aacacggaag gagacaatac cggaaggaac ccgcgctatg acggcaataa
     3841 aaagacagaa taaaacgcac ggtgttgggt cgtttgttca taaacgcggg gttcggtccc
     3901 agggctggca ctctgtcgat accccaccga gaccccattg gggccaatac gcccgcgttt
     3961 cttccttttc cccaccccac cccccaagtt cgggtgaagg cccagggctc gcagccaacg
     4021 tcggggcggc aggccctgcc atagcctcag gttactcata tatactttag attgatttaa
     4081 aacttcattt ttaatttaaa aggatctagg tgaagatcct ttttgataat ctcatgacca
     4141 aaatccctta acgtgagttt tcgttccact gagcgtcaga ccccgtagaa aagatcaaag
     4201 gatcttcttg agatcctttt tttctgcgcg taatctgctg cttgcaaaca aaaaaaccac
     4261 cgctaccagc ggtggtttgt ttgccggatc aagagctacc aactcttttt ccgaaggtaa
     4321 ctggcttcag cagagcgcag ataccaaata ctgtccttct agtgtagccg tagttaggcc
     4381 accacttcaa gaactctgta gcaccgccta catacctcgc tctgctaatc ctgttaccag
     4441 tggctgctgc cagtggcgat aagtcgtgtc ttaccgggtt ggactcaaga cgatagttac
     4501 cggataaggc gcagcggtcg ggctgaacgg ggggttcgtg cacacagccc agcttggagc
     4561 gaacgaccta caccgaactg agatacctac agcgtgagct atgagaaagc gccacgcttc
     4621 ccgaagggag aaaggcggac aggtatccgg taagcggcag ggtcggaaca ggagagcgca
     4681 cgagggagct tccaggggga aacgcctggt atctttatag tcctgtcggg tttcgccacc
     4741 tctgacttga gcgtcgattt ttgtgatgct cgtcaggggg gcggagccta tggaaaaacg
     4801 ccagcaacgc ggccttttta cggttcctgg ccttttgctg gccttttgct cacatgttct
     4861 ttcctgcgtt atcccctgat tctgtggata accgtattac cgccatgcat tagttattaa
     4921 tagtaatcaa ttacggggtc attagttcat agcccatata tggagttccg cgttacataa
     4981 cttacggtaa atggcccgcc tggctgaccg cccaacgacc cccgcccatt gacgtcaata
     5041 atgacgtatg ttcccatagt aac
//
